>Addgene plasmid #133512 | pAV0835 | addgene full sequence | sequence record 263672 | Addgene NGS Result
TCGCGCGTTTCGGTGATGACGGTGAAAACCTCTGACACATGCAGCTCCCGGAGACGGTCACAGCTTGTCT
GTAAGCGGATGCCGGGAGCAGACAAGCCCGTCAGGGCGCGTCAGCGGGTGTTGGCGGGTGTCGGGGCTGG
CTTAACTATGCGGCATCAGAGCAGATTGTACTGAGAGTGCACCATAACCGGGTATTAGTCAAAACTAGTA
TACTTTTTCTCGGAGTATAATACACAATATCGGTGCAAATAGGTTTTAAAATTGCTCCAATCACATGTTC
TTAAGAAAAAAACGTCAAAAGAAATCTAAGTATTCCCAAAATAATTCCTCCTGACATGAGAAGAATAAAA
AACACTAAGATGCATTGTCAGTATGAAACACAAGCCAAAGTTGCTAACAATAGGATCAATTCTTACTTAC
TGGCAATGTTACGAGGAATCTTGGTAGGAGGATGTTTGGCAACATAACGTTCTTTTGAATTTGTTTTTAC
ACGACGAGTAATGTTCTTCTGAAACTGTGTGTTTGCACGACGCTGAGAGGGAGTTTGAACCGTCTAAAAG
ACATAGTTAGGATCCATGATGCACAGATTTCTAAAGATAAAACTACTTACAGGCATGTTGGTTTATTAAA
AAAGAAAAACAGGAATGATAAGAGGGAAAGAATACGTGTACAGAGCGCTTACATAATGAGTGAGTGTCAT
TATTGAGGAATGCCATGTCAGATTTGACACAACTCAGAACTTATTAACTTTTTATGATTGGAACTTTTGT
TTTGCCCAAGGAATTTTTAATGGAAGAAGTTGTTTTATAAATGATATTGAATTTATATCCACTCTTTTTA
GCGCATTTGCATCTCTACTTTAGGTTCTTCTTTGACTAGATTCTAGGATGCGTATTGGATATACTGGTCT
TTGAATCATTGTCGAAAAAAAAATTCATGGTTGTACCCATGAGCAAACTGCTTTTGTGGTTATCCATGTG
CTTCTTTTGTTCAGCATCTATCTTCTTAATCGCATGGAAGATTTGATTTAAACCAAAAGAAATATTGTTA
AACTTTGACAGAAGCTTTAAATTTTGATTCCATACATTAAATGGATAAAACTCCTGAAGCTTAGCTACAA
ATCCCACTGGCTATATGTATGCATTTGTGTTAAAAAAGTTTGTATAGATTATTTAATCTACTCAGCATTC
TTTCTCTAAATAGGAATTTGTTACTTAATGGAGAAAAAAATGTTTCGATTTACCTAGTGTATTTGTTTGT
ATACTCACGTTTAATTTCAAACATCCATTCTATCTTGTGTAATTTTTGGCATGGTGAAAAAGATAATCAG
CCTTATAATCTTTACAAAAGTAAGAAATTCTGTAAATAAGCCTTAATGCCCTTGCTTTAAATTAAAATGG
TTCTTTTTCATGATAATGTTTGCACTTTGTGAATATATTTTAGATAGTTCTGTGAGGTATAATTAAGATG
TTTTAGAGACTTATACAATTTTGTCTTTATAAATTCTTAATTGATTTTACCATCCCAGTTTAACTATGCT
TCGTCGGCATCTCTGCACATGTCGTGTTTTCTTACCGTATTGTCCTACCAAGAACCTCTTTTTTGCTTGG
ATCGAAATTAAAGGTTTAAAAGCAAAGTTATGGATGCTAGAGTATTTCAAAGCTATTCAGCTAGAGCTGA
GGGGATGAAAAATCCCATTGCCAAGGAATTGTTGGCTTTGATGGAAGAAAAGCAAAGCAACTTGTCAGTC
GCGGTCGATTTGACGAAGAAATCCGAAATCTTAGAATTGGTAGATAAAATTGGACCCTATGTCTGTGTTA
TCAAGACACATATTGACGTTGTCGAGGATTTCGACCAGGATATGGTAGAAAAACTGGTGGCCTTAGGTAA
AAAGCATCGTTTTCTTATCTTTGAGGATCGCAAATTCGCAGACATTGGAAATACCGTCAAGCTACAATAT
GCATCTGGTGTGTACAAAATTGCTTCTTGGGCTCATATCACAAATTGCCATACAGTGCCAGGCGAGGGTA
TTATACAAGGCCTCAAAGAAGTTGGTTTACCTTTGGGACGTGGTCTCTTGCTTTTGGCTGAAATGTCTTC
CAAAGGCTCTTTGGCTACTGGTTCCTACACAGAGAAAACCTTAGAATGGTTTGAGAAGCATACCGATTTT
TGCTTTGGCTTTATAGCTGGTCGTCGATTTCCTAACCTTCAAAGCGACTACATAACTATGTCCCCTGGTA
TCGGCTTGGATGTTAAAGGAGACGGGCTGGGACAGCAATATCGTACTCCTGAAGAAGTGATTGTAAACTG
CGGTAGCGATATCATCATTGTTGGTCGTGGAGTTTATGGAGCTGGTCGTAATCCTGTTGTCGAAGCCAAG
AGATATAGAGAAGCTGGTTGGAAGGCATATCAGCAAAGACTTTCTCAGCATTAAAAAAAGACTAATGTAA
AATTTTTTTGGTTGGTTATTGAAAAAGTCGATGCCTTGTTTGCGTTTGTTTTCCTAGGCGTTTTATGTCA
GAAGGCATTTAGAATTAGTATACAAGTACTCTTTGGTAAAATTTTATGTAGCGACTAAAATATTAACTAT
TATAGATAAACACCTTGGGAATAAAAAGTAATTTGCTATAGTAATTTATTAAACATGCTCCTACAACATT
ACCACAATCTTTTCTCTTGGATTGACATTGAATAAGAAAAGAGTGAATTTTTTTAGACTTGTAATGATAA
CTATGTACAAAGCCAATGAAAGATGTATGTAGATGAATGTAAAATACCATGTAGACAAACAAGATAAAAC
TTGGTTATAAACATTGGTGTTGGAACAGAATAAATTAGATGTCAAAAAGTTTCGTCAATATCACAAGCTT
GCTAGGGCGGTGTGAAATACCGCACAGATGCGTAAGGAGAAAATACCGCATCAGGAAATTGTAAGCGTTA
ATATTTTGTTAAAATTCGCGTTAAATTTTTGTTAAATCAGCTCATTTTTTAACCAATAGGCCGAAATCGG
CAAAATCCCTTATAAATCAAAAGAATAGACCGAGATAGGGT
[37 nt withheld, positions 3052-3088]
AAAGAACGTGGACTCCAACGTCAAAGG
[49 nt withheld, positions 3116-3164]
T
[91 nt withheld, positions 3166-3256]
G
[124 nt withheld, positions 3258-3381]
CCATTCGCCATTCAGGCTGCGCAACTGTTGGGAAGGGCGATCGGTGCGGGCCTCTTCGCTATTACGCCAG
CTGGCGAAAGGGGGATGTGCTGCAAGGCGATTAAGTTGGGTAACGCCAGGGTTTTCCCAGTCACGACGTT
GTAAAACGACGGCCAGTGAGCGCGCGTAATACGACTCACTATAGGGCGAATTGGGTACCGGGCCCATTTA
AATGATCTACGATAATGAGACGGTGTTTGGGTTGTTTTTACTGAATTTTTCTTTTATTTTATGACATCTT
AATTTTTATGTTAATGATTATTCTTATACTTTTATCTATCTTTGATTAAAACTAATATTCATTCTTTTGA
TCACTAATTATTTTTATAGTATACGATTCAACCCAACTATAATACATTGTATCAAGAGAAATTTTTAATT
AGATGTAATTTAATAGCCATTTGATAAAAAAAAATTACCTTTTTTTTTGCTAGTGTTAAATTATTGATCA
TAACAATGTCGAATGAATACTAATAAAATAGGGACACGCGAGTTGCAAATACTTGAAATACCTTTGAAGA
TTTGTCTGTGAATTTTGATAAGATTTTTATGACCATCTCTTTTATATTCGATATCGTGAACTTTCATTTT
CTTTTGTTTTTTGCTTTTCAAGTTAAATAACGCGGAAATTATATTTCCTTATATGTTTATAAGAGCTTTT
AAAGGATTTGCTATATCGCTTACAGTACTACAACCGGTTGCTCAATGTTATCCGTTTCCGCGGTCTTCTT
CCGTGCGCATTCTGCCGTGAAGTGCTAACGCTGTGTGTGGCTTTATCAAAAAAGTGGCTCAAATATAGCA
ATTTCATACATATTTAAACACCCATTATACTTAAATGTATATTTTAAAATATATAAGAGATTTTCACTGT
ATAACTGTGTATCTTATCTATATGTAATCAACGGCTTCATACCACCTCAGCCAGCCGTGTTATAACTTAC
CGTTTACCAACTACATTTTTTGTAACGAACCAAAAAACCCTCAAAAGACAAGACCCTCGAGGTCGACGAA
TTCTTAATTAACATGGCAAGCGTGAGCAAGGGCGAGGAGGATAACATGGCCATCATCAAGGAGTTCATGC
GCTTCAAGGTGCACATGGAGGGCTCCGTGAACGGCCACGAGTTCGAGATCGAGGGCGAGGGCGAGGGCCG
CCCCTACGAGGGCACCCAGACCGCCAAGCTGAAGGTGACCAAGGGTGGCCCCCTGCCCTTCGCCTGGGAC
ATCCTGTCCCCTCAGTTCATGTACGGCTCCAAGGCCTACGTGAAGCACCCCGCCGACATCCCCGACTACT
TGAAGCTGTCCTTCCCCGAGGGCTTCAAGTGGGAGCGCGTGATGAACTTCGAGGACGGCGGCGTGGTGAC
CGTGACCCAGGACTCCTCCCTGCAGGACGGCGAGTTCATCTACAAGGTGAAGCTGCGCGGCACCAACTTC
CCCTCCGACGGCCCCGTAATGCAGAAGAAGACCATGGGCTGGGAGGCCTCCTCCGAGCGGATGTACCCCG
AGGACGGCGCCCTGAAGGGCGAGATCAAGCAGAGGCTGAAGCTGAAGGACGGCGGCCACTACGACGCTGA
GGTCAAGACCACCTACAAGGCCAAGAAGCCCGTGCAGCTGCCCGGCGCCTACAACGTCAACATCAAGTTG
GACATCACCTCCCACAACGAGGACTACACCATCGTGGAACAGTACGAACGCGCCGAGGGCCGCCACTCCA
CCGGCGGCATGGACGAGCTGTACAAGCCCGGGATGGACGTAAATGTGGGATTATCTAGACTTCAATCTCA
AGCTGGGGCACCTGTTGGCACGAAAGGGTCGAACACTCGTTTAGCAGCCAAACAAAGAGAAACCCTTCAA
GCATATGATTATTTGTGTAGGGTTGATGAAGCAAAAAAATGGATAGAAGAATGCCTCGGCACAGATCTAG
GACCAACGTCTACATTTGAGCAGTCGCTGCGAAACGGAGTTGTCTTGGCTCTCTTGGTTCAGAAATTTCA
ACCCGATAAACTAATCAAGATATTCTATTCTAATGAACTCCAGTTTCGCCATTCAGATAACATTAATAAG
TTTCTTGACTTTATCCATGGCATTGGGCTTCCCGAAATTTTTCATTTCGAACTGACTGACATTTACGAAG
GGAAAAATTTACCCAAAGTTATCTATTGTATTCATGCCCTTTCTTATTTCCTTTCTATGCAGGACTTGGC
ACCCCCTTTAATCAAGAGTGATGAAAATCTATCTTTTACTGATGAAGACGTTTCAATAATAGTCCGTAGA
CTCCGACAATCTAATGTAATCCTTCCTAACTTCAAAGCTTGAGGCGCGCCTCATGTAATTAGTTATGTCA
CGCTTACATTCACGCCCTCCTCCCACATCCGCTCTAACCGAAAAGGAAGGAGTTAGACAACCTGAAGTCT
AGGTCCCTATTTATTTTTTTTAATAGTTATGTTAGTATTAAGAACGTTATTTATATTTCAAATTTTTCTT
TTTTTTCTGTACAAACGCGTGTACGCATGTAACATTATACTGAAAACCTTGCTTGAGAAGGTTTTGGGAC
GCTCGAAGGCTTTAATTTGCAGATCTGAGCTCCAGCTTTTGTTCCCTTTAGTGAGGGTTAATTGCGCGCT
TGGCGTAATCATGGTCATAGCTGTTTCCTGTGTGAAATTGTTATCCGCTCACAATTCCACACAACATACG
AGCCGGAAGCATAAAGTGTAAAGCCTGGGGTGCCTAATGAGTGAGCTAACTCACATTAATTGCGTTGCGC
TCACTGCCCGCTTTCCAGTCGGGAAACCTGTCGTGCCAGCTGCATTAATGAATCGGCCAACGCGCGGGGA
GAGGCGGTTTGCGTATTGGGCGCTCTTCCGCTTCCTCGCTCACTGACTCGCTGCGCTCGGTCGTTCGGCT
GCGGCGAGCGGTATCAGCTCACTCAAAGGCGGTAATACGGTTATCCACAGAATCAGGGGATAACGCAGGA
AAGAACATGTGAGCAAAAGGCCAGCAAAAGGCCAGGAACCGTAAAAAGGCCGCGTTGCTGGCGTTTTTCC
ATAGGCTCCGCCCCCCTGACGAGCATCACAAAAATCGACGCTCAAGTCAGAGGTGGCGAAACCCGACAGG
ACTATAAAGATACCAGGCGTTTCCCCCTGGAAGCTCCCTCGTGCGCTCTCCTGTTCCGACCCTGCCGCTT
ACCGGATACCTGTCCGCCTTTCTCCCTTCGGGAAGCGTGGCGCTTTCTCATAGCTCACGCTGTAGGTATC
TCAGTTCGGTGTAGGTCGTTCGCTCCAAGCTGGGCTGTGTGCACGAACCCCCCGTTCAGCCCGACCGCTG
CGCCTTATCCGGTAACTATCGTCTTGAGTCCAACCCGGTAAGACACGACTTATCGCCACTGGCAGCAGCC
ACTGGTAACAGGATTAGCAGAGCGAGGTATGTAGGCGGTGCTACAGAGTTCTTGAAGTGGTGGCCTAACT
ACGGCTACACTAGAAGAACAGTATTTGGTATCTGCGCTCTGCTGAAGCCAGTTACCTTCGGAAAAAGAGT
TGGTAGCTCTTGATCCGGCAAACAAACCACCGCTGGTAGCGGTGGTTTTTTTGTTTGCAAGCAGCAGATT
ACGCGCAGAAAAAAAGGATCTCAAGAAGATCCTTTGATCTTTTCTACGGGGTCTGACGCTCAGTGGAACG
AAAACTCACGTTAAGGGATTTTGGTCATGAGATTATCAAAAAGGATCTTCACCTAGATCCTTTTAAATTA
AAAATGAAGTTTTAAATCAATCTAAAGTATATATGAGTAAACTTGGTCTGACAGTTACCAATGCTTAATC
AGTGAGGCACCTATCTCAGCGATCTGTCTATTTCGTTCATCCATAGTTGCCTGACTCCCCGTCGTGTAGA
TAACTACGATACGGGAGGGCTTACCATCTGGCCCCAGTGCTGCAATGATACCGCGAGACCCACGCTCACC
GGCTCCAGATTTATCAGCAATAAACCAGCCAGCCGGAAGGGCCGAGCGCAGAAGTGGTCCTGCAACTTTA
TCCGCCTCCATCCAGTCTATTAATTGTTGCCGGGAAGCTAGAGTAAGTAGTTCGCCAGTTAATAGTTTGC
GCAACGTTGTTGCCATTGCTACAGGCATCGTGGTGTCACGCTCGTCGTTTGGTATGGCTTCATTCAGCTC
CGGTTCCCAACGATCAAGGCGAGTTACATGATCCCCCATGTTGTGCAAAAAAGCGGTTAGCTCCTTCGGT
CCTCCGATCGTTGTCAGAAGTAAGTTGGCCGCAGTGTTATCACTCATGGTTATGGCAGCACTGCATAATT
CTCTTACTGTCATGCCATCCGTAAGATGCTTTTCTGTGACTGGTGAGTACTCAACCAAGTCATTCTGAGA
ATAGTGTATGCGGCGACCGAGTTGCTCTTGCCCGGCGTCAATACGGGATAATACCGCGCCACATAGCAGA
ACTTTAAAAGTGCTCATCATTGGAAAACGTTCTTCGGGGCGAAAACTCTCAAGGATCTTACCGCTGTTGA
GATCCAGTTCGATGTAACCCACTCGTGCACCCAACTGATCTTCAGCATCTTTTACTTTCACCAGCGTTTC
TGGGTGAGCAAAAACAGGAAGGCAAAATGCCGCAAAAAAGGGAATAAGGGCGACACGGAAATGTTGAATA
CTCATACTCTTCCTTTTTCAATATTATTGAAGCATTTATCAGGGTTATTGTCTCATGAGCGGATACATAT
TTGAATGTATTTAGAAAAATAAACAAATAGGGGTTCCGCGCACATTTCCCCGAAAAGTGCCACCTGACGT
CTAAGAAACCATTATTATCATGACATTAACCTATAAAAATAGGCGTATCACGAGGCCCTTTCGTC
Features (pLannotate 1.2.2; 19 found; start..end, strand, type, name):
    137..186     +  misc_feature   bom (fragment): basis of mobility region from pBR322
    284..553     -  CDS            tam14: TAM14_SCHPO - Experimental evidence at transcript level: Swiss-Prot protein existence level 2. May interact with target proteins during translocation into the lumen of the endoplasmic reticulum. May protect unfolded target proteins against degradation and facilitate correct glycosylation (By similarity). From Schizosaccharomyces pombe (strain 972 / ATCC 24843) (Fission yeast).
   1640..2434    +  CDS            S. pombe ura4: orotidine 5'-phosphate decarboxylase, required for uracil biosynthesis; Schizosaccharomyces pombe ura4
   2877..2925    +  misc_feature   bom (fragment): basis of mobility region from pBR322
   2953..3381    -  rep_origin     f1 ori (sequence partly withheld): f1 bacteriophage origin of replication; arrow indicates direction of (+) strand synthesis
   3385..3540    -  CDS            lacZα (fragment): LacZα fragment of β-galactosidase; lacZ fragment
   3548..3566    +  promoter       T7 promoter: promoter for bacteriophage T7 RNA polymerase
   4453..5157    +  CDS            mCherry: mCherry is a basic (constitutively fluorescent) red fluorescent protein published in 2004, derived from Discosoma sp.. It is reported to be a very rapidly-maturing monomer with low acid sensitivity.
   5164..5730    +  CDS            rng2 (fragment): RNG2_SCHPO - Experimental evidence at protein level: Swiss-Prot protein existence level 1. Required for cytokinesis. Component of the contractile F- actin ring; required for its construction following assembly of F-actin at the division site. From Schizosaccharomyces pombe (strain 972 / ATCC 24843) (Fission yeast).
   5742..5991    +  terminator     CYC1 terminator: S. cerevisiae CYC1; transcription terminator for CYC1
   6016..6034    -  promoter       T3 promoter: promoter for bacteriophage T3 RNA polymerase
   6079..6095    -  protein_bind   lac operator: The lac repressor binds to the lac operator to inhibit transcription in E. coli. This inhibition can be relieved by adding lactose or isopropyl-β-D-thiogalactopyranoside (IPTG). lac repressor encoded by lacI
   6103..6133    -  promoter       lac promoter: promoter for the E. coli lac operon
   6148..6169    -  protein_bind   CAP binding site: CAP binding activates transcription in the presence of cAMP. E. coli catabolite activator protein
   6182..6274    -  CDS            lacI (fragment): lac repressor; lacI; The lac repressor binds to the lac operator to inhibit transcription in E. coli. This inhibition can be relieved by adding lactose or isopropyl-β-D-thiogalactopyranoside (IPTG).
   6457..7045    -  rep_origin     ori: high-copy-number ColE1/pMB1/pBR322/pUC origin of replication
   7216..8076    -  CDS            AmpR: β-lactamase; bla; confers resistance to ampicillin, carbenicillin, and related antibiotics
   8077..8181    -  promoter       AmpR promoter: bla
   8276..35      +  CDS            rop (fragment) (across the origin): Rop protein, which maintains plasmids at low copy number; rop
