[The description below was written by a language model from this plasmid's Addgene catalogue record and pLannotate feature annotations shown in this document.]
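Description:
pAV0835 is a fission yeast expression plasmid of about 8.3 kb built on the pUra4(AfeI) backbone (pAV0133), one of a series of stable integration vectors for Schizosaccharomyces pombe. It is propagated in E. coli as a high-copy plasmid using a ColE1/pUC-type origin and is selected with ampicillin through the β-lactamase gene. The bacterial portion also retains typical cloning-vector elements: an f1 phage origin, lacZα and lac promoter/operator remnants, and flanking T7 and T3 promoters. No yeast replication origin is annotated, which fits an integrating design. The yeast marker is S. pombe ura4, encoding orotidine 5'-phosphate decarboxylase. It complements uracil auxotrophy and, together with adjacent genomic sequence (including the neighbouring tam14 reading frame), presumably supplies homology for targeting the ura4 locus. The backbone name suggests that AfeI is used for linearisation, although the record does not describe this step.

The payload is a fusion of mCherry to a fragment of Rng2, the IQGAP-related protein of the contractile actin ring. This fragment is the calponin homology domain (CHD), which binds F-actin. According to the insert name, the fusion is driven by the S. pombe act1 promoter. That promoter is not called in the automated feature table but would occupy the unannotated region upstream of mCherry. Transcription ends at the S. cerevisiae CYC1 terminator. With mCherry at the N-terminus of the CHD, the construct provides a red fluorescent probe for filamentous actin, intended for live imaging of the actin cytoskeleton in fission yeast cells.
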