Addgene plasmid #133512: pAV0835
Purpose: Expression of mCherry tagged CHD domain to monitor actin cytoskeleton
Depositing lab: Sophie Martin. Depositing organization: Universite de Lausanne (UNIL). Publication: A toolbox of stable integration vectors in the fission yeast Schizosaccharomyces pombe. Vjestica A, Marek M, Nkosi PJ, Merlini L, Liu G, Berard M, Billault-Chaumartin I, Martin SG. J Cell Sci. 2020 Jan 8;133(1). pii: jcs.240754. doi: 10.1242/jcs.240754. PubMed 31801797.
Backbone
  Vector backbone: pUra4(AfeI)(pAV0133)
  Vector type: Yeast Expression
Growth in bacteria
  Bacterial resistance: Ampicillin, 100 μg/mL
  Growth temperature: 37°C
  Growth strain: DH5alpha
  Copy number: High Copy
Gene/Insert
  Gene/Insert name: pUra4(AfeI)-p(act1)-mCherry-CHDRng2-terminator(ScCYC1)
  Species: S. pombe (fission yeast)
  Cloning method: Unknown
Terms and licenses: Academic/Nonprofit Terms; Industry Terms: Not Available to Industry
Depositor comments: Please see the Resource Information section for an annotated Genbank file.
How to cite: pAV0835 was a gift from Sophie Martin (Addgene plasmid # 133512 ; http://n2t.net/addgene:133512 ; RRID:Addgene_133512)
